>Addgene plasmid #104221 | pHH0103 WWP1 WW domain #2 | addgene full sequence | sequence record 204204 | Addgene NGS Result
TTGACAATTAATCATCGGCTCGTATAATGTGTGGAATTGTGAGCGGATAACAATTTCACACAGGAAACAG
CCAGTCCGTTTAGGTGTTTTCACGAGCACTTCACCAACAAGGACCATAGATTATGAAAATCGAAGAACAC
CATCACCATCACCATTCCAGCGGTAAGCTTATGTCCCCTATACTAGGTTATTGGAAAATTAAGGGCCTTG
TGCAACCCACTCGACTTCTTTTGGAATATCTTGAAGAAAAATATGAAGAGCATTTGTATGAGCGCGATGA
AGGTGATAAATGGCGAAACAAAAAGTTTGAATTGGGTTTGGAGTTTCCCAATCTTCCTTATTATATTGAT
GGTGATGTTAAATTAACACAGTCTATGGCCATCATACGTTATATAGCTGACAAGCACAACATGTTGGGTG
GTTGTCCAAAAGAGCGTGCAGAGATTTCAATGCTTGAAGGAGCGGTTTTGGATATTAGATACGGTGTTTC
GAGAATTGCATATAGTAAAGACTTTGAAACTCTCAAAGTTGATTTTCTTAGCAAGCTACCTGAAATGCTG
AAAATGTTCGAAGATCGTTTATGTCATAAAACATATTTAAATGGTGATCATGTAACCCATCCTGACTTCA
TGTTGTATGACGCTCTTGATGTTGTTTTATACATGGACCCAATGTGCCTGGATGCGTTCCCAAAATTAGT
TTGTTTTAAAAAACGTATTGAAGCTATCCCACAAATTGATAAGTACTTGAAATCCAGCAAGTATATAGCA
TGGCCTTTGCAGGGCTGGCAAGCCACGTTTGGTGGTGGCGACCATCCTCCAAAATCGGATCTGGAAGTTC
TGTTCCAGGGGCCCCTGTCCAGCGGTCTGGTTCCGCGTGGTTCCGGTACCGCGGCCCAGCCGGCCGAAAA
TCTGTACTTCCAAGGTCGTCGTGCCTCTGTGGAGCTCCGCCCGCAGCCGCTGCCGCCGGGTTGGGAACGT
CGTGTTGATGATCGTCGTCGTGTCTACTATGTTGACCATAATACCCGCACCACCACCTGGCAGCGTCCGA
CGATGGAAAGCGTGTAGGCGGCCGCATA
[142 nt withheld, positions 1079-1220]
C
[98 nt withheld, positions 1222-1319]
AGTTTGTACTGGTGACGAAACTCAGTGTCTAGCTAGAGTGGC
[149 nt withheld, positions 1362-1510]
T
[41 nt withheld, positions 1512-1552]
T
[62 nt withheld, positions 1554-1615]
A
[35 nt withheld, positions 1617-1651]
CCTCCCTCAATCGGTTGAATGTCGCCCTTTTGTCTTTGGCGCTGGTAAACCATATGAA
[86 nt withheld, positions 1710-1795]
T
[54 nt withheld, positions 1797-1850]
CTAGCGCCGCCCTATACCTTGTCTGCCTCCCCGCGTTGCGTCGCGGTGCATGGAGCCGGGCCACCTCGAC
CTGAATGGAAGCCGGCGGCACCTCGCTAACGGATTCACCACTCCAAGAATTGGAGCCAATCAATTCTTGC
GGAGAACTGTGAATGCGCAAACCAACCCTTGGCAGAACATATCCATCGCGTCCGCCATCTCCAGCAGCCG
CACGCGGCGCATCTCGGGCAGCGTTGGGTCCTGGCCACGGGTGCGCATGATCGTGCTCCTGTCGTTGAGG
ACCCGGCTAGGCTGGCGGGGTTGCCTTACTGGTTAGCAGAATGAATCACCGATACGCGAGCGAACGTGAA
GCGACTGCTGCTGCAAAACGTCTGCGACCTGAGCAACAACATGAATGGTCTTCGGTTTCCGTGTTTCGTA
AAGTCTGGAAACGCGGAAGTCAGCGCCCTGCACCATTATGTTCCGGATCTGCATCGCAGGATGCTGCTGG
CTACCCTGTGGAACACCTACATCTGTATTAACGAAGCGCTGGCATTGACCCTGAGTGATTTTTCTCTGGT
CCCGCCGCATCCATACCGCCAGTTGTTTACCCTCACAACGTTCCAGTAACCGGGCATGTTCATCATCAGT
AACCCGTATCGTGAGCATCCTCTCTCGTTTCATCGGTATCATTACCCCCATGAACAGAAATCCCCCTTAC
ACGGAGGCATCAGTGACCAAACAGGAAAAAACCGCCCTTAACATGGCCCGCTTTATCAGAAGCCAGACAT
TAACGCTTCTGGAGAAACTCAACGAGCTGGACGCGGATGAACAGGCAGACATCTGTGAATCGCTTCACGA
CCACGCTGATGAGCTTTACCGCAGGATCCGCGAAATTGTAAGCGTTAATATTTTGTTAAAATTCGCGTTA
AATTTTTGTTAAATCAGCTCATTTTTTAACCAATAGGCCGAAATCGGCAAAATCCCTTATAAATCAAAAG
AATAGACCGAGATAGGGT
[37 nt withheld, positions 2849-2885]
AAAGAACGTGGACTCCAACGTCAAAGG
[49 nt withheld, positions 2913-2961]
T
[91 nt withheld, positions 2963-3053]
G
[124 nt withheld, positions 3055-3178]
CGCGGATCCTGCCTCGCGCGTTTCGGTGATGACGGTGAAAACCTCTGACACATGCAGCTCCCGGAGACGG
TCACAGCTTGTCTGTAAGCGGATGCCGGGAGCAGACAAGCCCGTCAGGGCGCGTCAGCGGGTGTTGGCGG
GTGTCGGGGCGCAGCCATGACCCAGTCACGTAGCGATAGCGGAGTGTATACTGGCTTAACTATGCGGCAT
CAGAGCAGATTGTACTGAGAGTGCACCATATGCGGTGTGAAATACCGCACAGATGCGTAAGGAGAAAATA
CCGCATCAGGCGCTCTTCCGCTTCCTCGCTCACTGACTCGCTGCGCTCGGTCGTTCGGCTGCGGCGAGCG
GTATCAGCTCACTCAAAGGCGGTAATACGGTTATCCACAGAATCAGGGGATAACGCAGGAAAGAACATGT
GAGCAAAAGGCCAGCAAAAGGCCAGGAACCGTAAAAAGGCCGCGTTGCTGGCGTTTTTCCATAGGCTCCG
CCCCCCTGACGAGCATCACAAAAATCGACGCTCAAGTCAGAGGTGGCGAAACCCGACAGGACTATAAAGA
TACCAGGGTTTCCCCCTGGAAGCTCCCTCGTGCGCTCTCCTGTTCCGACCCTGCCGCTTACCGGATACCT
GTCCGCCTTTCTCCCTTCGGGAAGCGTGGCGCTTTCTCATAGCTCACGCTGTAGGTATCTCAGTTCGGTG
TAGGTCGTTCGCTCCAAGCTGGGCTGTGTGCACGAACCCCCCGTTCAGCCCGACCGCTGCGCCTTATCCG
GTAACTATCGTCTTGAGTCCAACCCGGTAAGACACGACTTATCGCCACTGGCAGCAGCCACTGGTAACAG
GATTAGCAGAGCGAGGTATGTAGGCGGTGCTACAGAGTTCTTGAAGTGGTGGCCTAACTACGGCTACACT
AGAAGGACAGTATTTGGTATCTGCGCTCTGCTGAAGCCAGTTACCTTCGGAAAAAGAGTTGGTAGCTCTT
GATCCGGCAAACAAACCACCGCTGGTAGCGGTGGTTTTTTTGTTTGCAAGCAGCAGATTACGCGCAGAAA
AAAAGGATCTCAAGAAGATCCTTTGATCTTTTCTACGGGGTCTGACGCTCAGTGGAACGAAAACTCACGT
TAAGGGATTTTGGTCATGAGATTATCAAAAAGGATCTTCACCTAGATCCTTTTAAATTAAAAATGAAGTT
TTAAATCAATCTAAAGTATATATGAGTAAACTTGGTCTGACAGTTACCAATGCTTAATCAGTGAGGCACC
TATCTCAGCGATCTGTCTATTTCGTTCATCCATAGTTGCCTGACTCCCCGTCGTGTAGATAACTACGATA
CGGGAGGGCTTACCATCTGGCCCCAGTGCTGCAATGATACCGCGAGACCCACGCTCACCGGCTCCAGATT
TATCAGCAATAAACCAGCCAGCCGGAAGGGCCGAGCGCAGAAGTGGTCCTGCAACTTTATCCGCCTCCAT
CCAGTCTATTAATTGTTGCCGGGAAGCTAGAGTAAGTAGTTCGCCAGTTAATAGTTTGCGCAACGTTGTT
GCCATTGCTGCAGGCATCGTGGTGTCACGCTCGTCGTTTGGTATGGCTTCATTCAGCTCCGGTTCCCAAC
GATCAAGGCGAGTTACATGATCCCCCATGTTGTGCAAAAAAGCGGTTAGCTCCTTCGGTCCTCCGATCGT
TGTCAGAAGTAAGTTGGCCGCAGTGTTATCACTCATGGTTATGGCAGCACTGCATAATTCTCTTACTGTC
ATGCCATCCGTAAGATGCTTTTCTGTGACTGGTGAGTACTCAACCAAGTCATTCTGAGAATAGTGTATGC
GGCGACCGAGTTGCTCTTGCCCGGCGTCAACACGGGATAATACCGCGCCACATAGCAGAACTTTAAAAGT
GCTCATCATTGGAAAACGTTCTTCGGGGCGAAAACTCTCAAGGATCTTACCGCTGTTGAGATCCAGTTCG
ATGTAACCCACTCGTGCACCCAACTGATCTTCAGCATCTTTTACTTTCACCAGCGTTTCTGGGTGAGCAA
AAACAGGAAGGCAAAATGCCGCAAAAAAGGGAATAAGGGCGACACGGAAATGTTGAATACTCATACTCTT
CCTTTTTCAATATTATTGAAGCATTTATCAGGGTTATTGTCTCATGAGCGGATACATATTTGAATGTATT
TAGAAAAATAAACAAATAGGGGTTCCGCGCACATTTCCCCGAAAAGTGCCACCTGACGTCTAAGAAACCA
TTATTATCATGACATTAACCTATAAAAATAGGCGTATCACGAGGCCCTTTCGTCTTCAAGAATTCCCGAC
ACCATCGAATGGTGCAAAACCTTTCGCGGTATGGCATGATAGCGCCCGGAAGAGAGTCAATTCAGGGTGG
TGAATGTGAAACCAGTAACGTTATACGATGTCGCAGAGTATGCCGGTGTCTCTTATCAGACCGTTTCCCG
CGTGGTGAACCAGGCCAGCCACGTTTCTGCGAAAACGCGGGAAAAAGTGGAAGCGGCGATGGCGGAGCTG
AATTACATTCCCAACCGCGTGGCACAACAACTGGCGGGCAAACAGTCGTTGCTGATTGGCGTTGCCACCT
CCAGTCTGGCCCTGCACGCGCCGTCGCAAATTGTCGCGGCGATTAAATCTCGCGCCGATCAACTGGGTGC
CAGCGTGGTGGTGTCGATGGTAGAACGAAGCGGCGTCGAAGCCTGTAAAGCGGCGGTGCACAATCTTCTC
GCGCAACGCGTCAGTGGGCTGATCATTAACTATCCGCTGGATGACCAGGATGCCATTGCTGTGGAAGCTG
CCTGCACTAATGTTCCGGCGTTATTTCTTGATGTCTCTGACCAGACACCCATCAACAGTATTATTTTCTC
CCATGAAGACGGTACGCGACTGGGCGTGGAGCATCTGGTCGCATTGGGTCACCAGCAAATCGCGCTGTTA
GCGGGCCCATTAAGTTCTGTCTCGGCGCGTCTGCGTCTGGCTGGCTGGCATAAATATCTCACTCGCAATC
AAATTCAGCCGATAGCGGAACGGGAAGGCGACTGGAGTGCCATGTCCGGTTTTCAACAAACCATGCAAAT
GCTGAATGAGGGCATCGTTCCCACTGCGATGCTGGTTGCCAACGATCAGATGGCGCTGGGCGCAATGCGC
GCCATTACCGAGTCCGGGCTGCGCGTTGGTGCGGATATCTCGGTAGTGGGATACGACGATACCGAAGACA
GCTCATGTTATATCCCGCCGTTAACCACCATCAAACAGGATTTTCGCCTGCTGGGGCAAACCAGCGTGGA
CCGCTTGCTGCAACTCTCTCAGGGCCAGGCGGTGAAGGGCAATCAGCTGTTGCCCGTCTCACTGGTGAAA
AGAAAAACCACCCTGGCGCCCAATACGCAAACCGCCTCTCCCCGCGCGTTGGCCGATTCATTAATGCAGC
TGGCACGACAGGTTTCCCGACTGGAAAGCGGGCAGTGAGCGCAACGCAATTAATGTAAGTTAGCTCACTC
ATTAGGCACAATTCTCATGTTTGACAGCTTATCATCGACTGCACGGTGCACCAATGCTTCTGGCGTCAGG
CAGCCATCGGAAGCTGTGGTATGGCTGTGCAGGTCGTAAATCACTGCATAATTCGTGTCGCTCAAGGCGC
ACTCCCGTTCTGGATAATGTTTTTTGCGCCGACATCATAACGGTTCTGGCAAATATTCTGAAATGAGCTG
Features (pLannotate 1.2.2; 21 found; start..end, strand, type, name):
      1..29      +  promoter       tac promoter: strong E. coli promoter; hybrid between the trp and lac UV5 promoters
     37..53      +  protein_bind   lac operator: The lac repressor binds to the lac operator to inhibit transcription in E. coli. This inhibition can be relieved by adding lactose or isopropyl-β-D-thiogalactopyranoside (IPTG). lac repressor encoded by lacI
    138..155     +  CDS            6xHis: 6xHis affinity tag
    171..824     +  CDS            GST26_SCHJA: Experimental evidence at protein level: Swiss-Prot protein existence level 1. GST isoenzymes appear to play a central role in the parasite detoxification system. Other functions are also suspected including a role in increasing the solubility of haematin in the parasite gut. From Schistosoma japonicum (Blood fluke).
    957..1049    +  CDS            SAV1 (fragment): SAV1_HUMAN - Also known as WW45. Experimental evidence at protein level: Swiss-Prot protein existence level 1. Regulator of STK3/MST2 and STK4/MST1 in the Hippo signaling pathway which plays a pivotal role in organ size control and tumor suppression by restricting proliferation and promoting apoptosis. The core of this pathway is composed of a kinase cascade wherein STK3/MST2 and STK4/MST1, in complex with its regulatory protein SAV1, phosphorylates and activates LATS1/2 in complex with its regulatory protein MOB1, which in turn phosphorylates and inactivates YAP1 oncoprotein and WWTR1/TAZ. Ph
   1083..1130    +  terminator     fd terminator (sequence withheld): central terminator from bacteriophage fd (Otsuka and Kunisawa, 1982)
   1135..1347    +  CDS            M13 gene III (fragment) (sequence partly withheld): pIII; III; minor coat protein
   1362..1832    +  CDS            M13 gene III (fragment) (sequence partly withheld): pIII; III; minor coat protein
   1854..1924    +  CDS            TcR (fragment): tetracycline efflux protein; tet; confers resistance to tetracycline
   2166..2546    -  CDS            YPB1_ECOLX: Protein predicted: Swiss-Prot protein existence level 4. From Escherichia coli.
   2563..2714    +  CDS            rop (fragment): Rop protein, which maintains plasmids at low copy number; rop
   2750..3178    -  rep_origin     f1 ori (sequence partly withheld): f1 bacteriophage origin of replication; arrow indicates direction of (+) strand synthesis
   3187..3226    +  CDS            rop (fragment): Rop protein, which maintains plasmids at low copy number; rop
   3328..3468    +  misc_feature   bom: basis of mobility region from pBR322
   3654..4241    -  rep_origin     ori: high-copy-number ColE1/pMB1/pBR322/pUC origin of replication
   4412..5272    -  CDS            AmpR: β-lactamase; bla; confers resistance to ampicillin, carbenicillin, and related antibiotics
   5273..5377    -  promoter       AmpR promoter: bla
   5486..5563    +  promoter       lacIq promoter: lacI (mutant); In the lacIq allele, a single base change in the promoter boosts expression of the lacI gene about 10-fold.
   5564..6646    +  CDS            lacI: lac repressor; lacI; The lac repressor binds to the lac operator to inhibit transcription in E. coli. This inhibition can be relieved by adding lactose or isopropyl-β-D-thiogalactopyranoside (IPTG).
   6659..6680    +  protein_bind   CAP binding site: CAP binding activates transcription in the presence of cAMP. E. coli catabolite activator protein
   6699..6716    +  promoter       tet promoter (fragment): E. coli promoter for tetracycline efflux protein gene
