[The description below was written by a language model from this plasmid's Addgene catalogue record and pLannotate feature annotations shown in this document.]
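Description:
pHH0103 WWP1 WW domain #2 is a 6,888 nt bacterial expression plasmid for producing the second WW domain of human WWP1, a protein also known as AIP5 or Tiul1, as a GST fusion in E. coli. The 183 bp insert is codon optimized for bacterial expression and was cloned between SfiI and NotI sites in the pHH0103 backbone. Transcription is driven by the tac promoter, a strong trp/lac hybrid, followed by a lac operator. The plasmid also carries lacI under the lacIq promoter, so expression is repressed until induced with IPTG. The annotated reading frame begins with a 6xHis tag, then Schistosoma japonicum GST. According to the depositor comments, a linker containing a TEV protease-type recognition motif precedes the WW domain. This arrangement allows affinity purification through either tag and, in principle, release of the domain from GST.

The automated annotation labels the insert region as a SAV1 (WW45) fragment. This most likely reflects sequence similarity among WW domains rather than a different insert, since the catalogue entry and the depositor's stated sequence identify it as WWP1. An fd terminator lies downstream of the insert, followed by fragments of M13 gene III and remnants of the tetracycline resistance gene. These suggest the backbone derives from a phage-display phagemid, though the record does not say so. Propagation relies on a ColE1/pMB1-type origin with bom and interrupted rop fragments, and selection is by ampicillin through AmpR. An f1 origin is also present. The copy number is recorded as unknown. The stated purpose is bacterial expression of the domain; the record gives no specific downstream application.
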