>Addgene plasmid #104221 | pHH0103 WWP1 WW domain #2 | depositor partial sequence | sequence record 197373 | WW domain with linker
GGCCCAGCCGGCCGAAAATCTGTACTTCCAAGGTCGTCGTGCCTCTGTGGAGCTCCGCCCGCAGCCGCTG
CCGCCGGGTTGGGAACGTCGTGTTGATGATCGTCGTCGTGTCTACTATGTTGACCATAATACCCGCACCA
CCACCTGGCAGCGTCCGACGATGGAAAGCGTGTAGGCGGCCGC
