Addgene plasmid #104221: pHH0103 WWP1 WW domain #2
Purpose: Bacterial expression of WW domain #2 from WWP1
Depositing lab: Sachdev Sidhu & Marius Sudol. Depositing organization: National University of Singapore.
Backbone
  Vector backbone: pHH0103
  Vector type: Bacterial Expression
Growth in bacteria
  Bacterial resistance: Ampicillin, 100 μg/mL
  Growth temperature: 37°C
  Growth strain: DH5alpha
  Copy number: Unknown
Gene/Insert
  Gene/Insert name: WWP1 WW domain #2
  Species: H. sapiens (human)
  Insert size (bp): 183
  Mutation: codon optimized for expression in bacteria
  Entrez Gene: WWP1 (a.k.a. AIP5, Tiul1, hSDRP1)
  Promoter: tac
  Tag / fusion protein: GST (N terminal on backbone)
  Cloning method: Restriction Enzyme; 5′ cloning site SfiI (unknown if destroyed); 3′ cloning site NotI (unknown if destroyed)
  Sequencing primers: 5′ pGEX-5'
Terms and licenses: Academic/Nonprofit Terms; Industry Terms: Not Available to Industry
Depositor comments: Amino acid sequence: Linker - ENLYFQGRRASV(gagctc) and WW domain - RPQPLPPGWERRVDDRRRVYYVDHNTRTTTWQRPTMESV
How to cite: pHH0103 WWP1 WW domain #2 was a gift from Sachdev Sidhu & Marius Sudol (Addgene plasmid # 104221 ; http://n2t.net/addgene:104221 ; RRID:Addgene_104221)
